Addgene plasmid #30539: pCFJ352
Depositing lab: Erik Jorgensen. Depositing organization: University of Utah.
Backbone
  Vector backbone: pDESTR4-R3 derivative
  Backbone size w/o insert (bp): 4000
  Vector type: Worm Expression
Growth in bacteria
  Bacterial resistance: Ampicillin, 100 μg/mL
  Growth temperature: 37°C
  Growth strain: DH5alpha
  Copy number: High Copy
Gene/Insert
  Gene/Insert name: ttTi4348 region (alt name: Cbr-unc-119(+))
  Species: C. elegans (nematode); C. briggsae
  Insert size (bp): 4000
  Cloning method: Gateway Cloning
  Sequencing primers: 5′ M13F; 3′ M13R
Terms and licenses: Academic/Nonprofit Terms; Industry Terms: Not Available to Industry
How to cite: pCFJ352 was a gift from Erik Jorgensen (Addgene plasmid # 30539 ; http://n2t.net/addgene:30539 ; RRID:Addgene_30539)
