[The description below was written by a language model from this plasmid's Addgene catalogue record and pLannotate feature annotations shown in this document.]
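Description:
pCFJ352 is a C. elegans ("worm expression") plasmid built by multisite Gateway cloning in a pDESTR4-R3 derivative backbone. It is maintained in E. coli through a high-copy ColE1/pUC-type origin and selected with ampicillin via the β-lactamase gene and its native promoter. Short fragments of rop, bom and lacZα flanking the backbone are annotation remnants of the parent vectors rather than functional elements. The full depositor sequence is about 7.9 kb, consistent with the recorded split of roughly 4 kb backbone and 4 kb insert.

The insert is described as the ttTi4348 region with Cbr-unc-119(+), that is, C. elegans genomic sequence from around the ttTi4348 transposon insertion site combined with the C. briggsae unc-119 rescue gene. The feature table shows the expected three-fragment Gateway architecture: attB4, attB1, attB2 and attB3 sites divide the insert into a left segment (attB4 to attB1), a central segment (attB1 to attB2) carrying the unc-119 coding region, and a right segment (attB2 to attB3). The outer segments are unannotated and presumably correspond to the genomic flanks of the ttTi4348 locus, though the table does not label them. The annotation tool matched the unc-119 coding sequence to the C. elegans protein, whereas the catalogue entry specifies the C. briggsae orthologue. unc-119(+) restores normal movement in unc-119 mutant worms and so serves as a visible positive selection marker for transformants.

This layout, a rescue marker placed between homology to a defined transposon site, is typical of targeting vectors for single-copy transgene insertion at that locus. However, the record does not state the intended use, and no transgene promoter or reporter is annotated.
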