Features (pLannotate 1.2.2; 13 found; start..end, strand, type, name):
   1607..1627    +  protein_bind   attB1: mutant version of attB; core recombination site for the Gateway® BP reaction BP Clonase™
   2488..2505    -  misc_feature   P element 5' end (fragment): No description available
   2616..3458    +  CDS            unc-119: UN119_CAEEL - Experimental evidence at protein level: Swiss-Prot protein existence level 1. Myristoyl-binding protein that acts as a cargo adapter: specifically binds the myristoyl moiety of a subset of N-terminally myristoylated proteins and is required for their localization. Plays a key role in ciliary membrane localization of proteins. Required for the establishment or function of the nervous system. From Caenorhabditis elegans.
   3727..3744    -  CDS            lacZα (fragment): LacZα fragment of β-galactosidase; lacZ fragment
   3966..3986    -  protein_bind   attB2: mutant version of attB; core recombination site for the Gateway® BP reaction BP Clonase™
   5491..5511    -  protein_bind   attB3: mutant version of attB; core recombination site for the Gateway® BP reaction BP Clonase™
   5648..6236    -  rep_origin     ori: high-copy-number ColE1/pMB1/pBR322/pUC origin of replication
   6407..7267    -  CDS            AmpR: β-lactamase; bla; confers resistance to ampicillin, carbenicillin, and related antibiotics
   7268..7372    -  promoter       AmpR promoter: bla
   7467..7502    +  CDS            rop (fragment): Rop protein, which maintains plasmids at low copy number; rop
   7604..7703    +  misc_feature   bom (fragment): basis of mobility region from pBR322
   7709..7826    -  CDS            lacZα (fragment): LacZα fragment of β-galactosidase; lacZ fragment
   7841..7861    +  protein_bind   attB4: mutant version of attB; core recombination site for the Gateway® BP reaction BP Clonase™
>Addgene plasmid #30539 | pCFJ352 | depositor full sequence | sequence record 14101 | Author sequence
CAAGTGGGGATCAGGAAGAAGTTGATAAAGTGATTCAAAAACTCGAGGAGCTCAACACAGCGATGAACCC
AATTTTGAGAGCAACACTGACGAAGAACTATGACGCGAGGGTAGGCACTACCTTGAAGCTATCCACCTGC
CTGCCTGCCGCCTATTTCCATGTGCAGTAGGAACGTGTGTAGGTATAGGCAGGCATTATCGCGTCTCCTT
TCGAACTACCTAGTACCTAGTAGGTAGTTTGAAGGGAGGCGCGATAATGCCTGCCTATGTCTACACATGT
GCCTACTGCGCATGGAAATAGGCGGTAGTCAGGCAGGTAGATAGCCTCATAAAATTCAATACTTCCTTTT
CAGAAAGAATGCTGGAATGTATTCAAAGAGGAGTCACTCTTCCCATTGCTCAGAGAATATGAAGAGTTGC
TCGGCGAGCAAAAGTTCATGATTGGAGATCGATATTCATGGGCTGACATCGCTGTCGTCGAGTTTCTAAC
TCGGTGTCAGCAGTGCTACGATAGCTTCTATCTGGCTCATTTCGAGAGGCTCCGAACTTTTTGCCAGACT
TTTGAGTCTCTTCCGCACATTCGTCCCTACATTCAGGGACGTGTTGATTCATTTATCTAATTTTTTAAAA
TGGATATTTTTCGTTTTTTATTTGTTTGTTTTGCTGATAATTCAATAAAGTTACGCAACGAATTTTAGAC
ATTTATGAAAACCGAAAATCGACAAAAATATTTTAAGAAAAATAGCAGCAAAATTCAATATTTTATCAAA
TTTTGTTTATGGTAATGAGAAAGAAAACATACAATATTTTTCTAAGAAGAAGAAAAATGACCAGAATTTT
AAGATTTTTCTCGAATATACGAAAAATTGATAAACTAAAATTTTCGATTTTTCCATTTATTTTGAAAAAA
AAACTCTTGACGGTTTTCACCATGCGAAGAGGTGAGAAATATTCTGAAAGTTATGCATTTTGAAAAAATT
GCAAAAAAATACGTTAAAATTTTTTGATCTATTGTTTTTTTTTGAAAACCGGAATTTAAAATGGAATTTT
TTTTCAAAAATTAAAATTAAAATTTAAATATTTCTAGTGTTTGGATAGTTTTTCAAAAGCTAGATTTAAC
CCGCGAGATGTCGACCGCTAGTGTAGCTTACAGATGGCTGAAGACTTCGCAAAAATCTTATCTTAGAAAC
CCGCGAGGTGTCGGCCGCTAAAACTTTGTAAACCTGCCAACAAAATGCTTCGCATTGTCTGAACAGATGA
AACCTTGAAACAAAACATATACAATTGAAATCCCGTAAAGTGTCGGGCGCAAGAACTGCGATTAGTTGTA
TAATTGGACTAGCTCAAATTTGACCAAAATCTCATTTTTAGACCTCTAAGATGTCGGCCACTATAACTTT
ATTCAACTTGAAACTGCAAAAAAACTTATCAACTGTATAGATTCAAGTATTATGTCAAGTATTGGTTTTA
GAGCTACAGTACACTCTGATAACAAAATCTGCAGAAATACCTCCCTGTCAATTCCCAAAATACCTCCCCT
CATCTCAATTATCCCGAAAATCGGTTAGTCATTGCCATCAGAAAATCGAATTAAAAAATAAAGATGCAAG
TTTGTACAAAAAAGCAGGCTTGAGCCAATTTATCCAAGTCCTTGTAAAAAGTATTCGAAAATTGTTAACG
GATAAAATGTTTATTATAATATCAAAAACAATTTGTCAGTTGACCACTTTTTGATATATTTGACAGAAAC
CGGGATGAATTGGCTCAAAGTTAGGGCGCCCTTCTATTACAGGGTTTCTGATAACAAACCGGTTATTAAC
TCCCAACAAGGGATGATTTCAATTCATCATGCTCAAATTGACCCAAATTAAGTTACATGACAAATTCATC
GCCCTTTTCAACTCTTCTTGGCTCATCATCTGTTATTCTGTTCCTATTCTGTCTGCACCCTATACCCCTT
TGCATACTCTCTCGTCATTCCTTTCTTGGATAGTGTCTTCTTCTCCCCAGCTCTGCTACTTCTATGACTT
GCGCCCGCTGCTTTTCCGCTCGTTCCTCTCCTCTCTGACGTCTTCTTCTGCTTCTTTTCTCCTTCCTTTT
TCCCTTCTCAATCTTCCTCTTTTTCCCATTTCTGTCAATCATTCGAAGAAGAAGAAGAAGAAGACCCTCA
TTCATTTCATTTTTTTTTCTGTCGGTGTGTGCTGCTCGGTTAAGAGTGAGCTCTCTATTCCACGTCTTCT
TCTTTTTCTTCTTCGATTCGAATCAATCACTCCACCAAAACGCATTCGTTTTTGGGATTCACCCCGCGGT
TCGCAATAGGTTTCTTTTTCAAATTATTAGCGTTATAAATAGAAAAATGGTGGAGTTTCAATAAAAATGA
TAATTTACAAAGTGTATTTTGATTACATGTACTCAAAAAGGTTGAAATTTTTCATACCAGTTTTCCGGAA
ATCCATCTGATATCATTATCGTATTTTTCTTTTTAAAAATGTTTTCAAAAAAAAACAAAATATAGCTGGT
TATTTGGCACCCTCTAATTACCATTTTCCTGTCACACCACACTCTTTTCCTTCTTCCACTTCTTTCCGTT
TTCAGCCGCTTCCAACCAAACCGATATGAAAGCCGAGCAACAACGATCGATTCCACCCGGCTCGGCGACC
TTCCCGTCGCAGGTGAGACTCAGAAAACTAGAGAAACCGCTCAACTAACTCTTGATATCCGATTTCATTC
TTTTCTCTTTTCTTTTTGTTGAACTTTTCCATATTTCCAGATGCCACGGCCACCACCAAGCACCGAACAA
GGAATCACAACGGAATCGGAGCTTGCGAAGAAAGCTCAAATCACTCCGAACGACGTTTTAGCACTTCCGG
GAATCACTCAAGGTATCTTGCTCCCTTTGGATTTCAGTTTAAAACATAAATTTAGGATTCTTATGCTCCC
CATCTGCGAACATCTATAACATCGAGTTCACCAAGTTCCAAATCCGTGATCTGGACACTGAGCAAGTGCT
TTTCGAGATCGCCAAACCGGAGAACGATCAGGAGAATGATGAGTCGCCACAGGAGTCGGCAAGATACGTG
CGTTATAGATTTGCTCCAAACTTTTTGAAACTCAAAACGGTCGGAGCAACTGTGGAATTCAAAGTAGGAG
ACATCCCAATCCATCATTTCCGAATGATCGAACGTCACTTCTTCAAAGATCGCCTTCTGAAGTGTTTTGA
CTTTGAATTCGGATTCTGTATTCCGAATTCACGAAACAACTGTGAACATATCTATGAGTTCCCTCAACTC
TCTCAACAACTCAGTGAGTCATTATTCTAAAAAGTACAATTCAAAAGACTAATCTCTTTTTCAGTGGACG
ACATGATCAACAATCCAAACGAGACTCGTTCTGACAGCTTCTATTTCGTCGATAACAAACTCGTCATGCA
CAACAAAGCCGACTACTCATATGATGCATAAATATTTAATACAAAAATGTTCTGGATAATTATTCTGTCG
AATAGAAAAAAAACTCCAAATGTGATTAAATTCCAATAATTCCTGTCTAGTTTGTTCCTTCCCCTTCCCC
TTCTCATGTTCAATGCATTCCTAAGCTTTTCAGTTCCCCCCTTGTTTCTATATTTTTTCGCTGTCCTGTC
ACACTCGCTAAAAACACTAATCACACGGAAATCTGTTTTCAATAAAAACTCCAACTTTAACTCATTTTCA
ATTTCAACTGCACGGGTGTAAAACGACGGCCAGTCCGTAATACGACTCACTTAAGGCCTTGACTAGAGGG
TACCAGAGCTCACCTAGGTATCTAGAACCGGTGACGTCACCATGGGAAGCTTCGTGGATCCAGATATCCT
GCAGGAATTCCTCGAGACGTACGGTGCGCGCGATGCATTCGAAGATCTGCCCACTAGTGAGTCGTATTAC
GTAGCTTGGCGTAATCATGGTCATAGCTGTTTCCTGCCCGTGACCCAGCTTTCTTGTACAAAGTGGCAGT
AATCAATTATTTTTCGCTCCCCCCTCCTCGCAAGTCGGCGATTTCTTTGAAGTTTTGTCAAAAGAAGAGA
CAAGGACTTGATAGATACGCTCATCAGAGTGAGATTCATTGCAAATAGTGTGTAAATCGTGGAGAGACGA
GAGAAAAGGTGTGAGAAGCTTAGAAGATAAAGAATAGGAAGAAGAACATATCTCATTTCCTATTTTCTCT
AATTTTTCGTTCATTTTTCTAGACATTACCCATTTGATGGTTTTTCAATATGGTTATCAGGGTACTCATT
TTGGTAGTTTTCAAAGCAATTTGGAGTTTTTTTTTAAATTGTCAACTACAAAAACGCAGCTTAAAGGTCC
AAATATCATAGTATAAAAATTCTTTAAAAAATTCCAAATTTTATATGATTTTTTGAAAATTGGAAGAATG
TTAGTTTTTGCCATTTTTTTGGAAGTTTTTCTCCGGATTTTATGGTACTTATATTTCAAATATAAATTTT
TGTAGGAATTCGAGTATGCGAGAGAGCTATAGTTTACTAAAAAAAAGTGGCAAAAACTCAGTAATTGCCA
CTTTTTTCAAAAATGTTTTGAAAAATTTTACTATGATATTTGGCCATTTTGGCACCATATGTACGTTACT
TTTTACGAAACACTCTAATTTTTGAAATTTGAGTTTCATGTTTAATCTTTTGTATAAAATTTTTATGGTC
CTTTTGTGACAGGATAAAAAATTGCAAAAAAATAGAAAACTTTGTTTCGTGAAAACACCTAGTTTAAAAA
TTGTGGGCCACTTAGCGATTCTAGTCAAAAATCAGACAAATGTCAGCTGCCGTAACTTTTTCCGGATCAG
GGTTATCAAATTTTAATTTTAATTGTAAATGTAGAAAAATGATCGGCAACATTTTGCTAATTGAAAATAT
TTTGAAAATTGCTATAGTACATATTAATCTAGTATTAATATAGTATTAATGTTATAATATCAGTTATGTG
TTTGAATAACTCAAGCGTAAGTTTCCGTAAAATATCTTTAAATTTTGGTAATTTTTTACGGTTTGGTATA
AATTTTTGCATTTTTTGATTTTCTACACTTTTTTTCGATTTCGCATTTTCCGAATTTCTCTGAAATAAAT
CGAACAATCGGAAAATTTTCGAGGGCACCCTTAGCCATGCAGCTCAGGAATTTGACTTTATGTTCCCATT
CAAATTTTTTTAAAATTAAATAAAATGCTAATTGTAAGATAAATTACAAAAATTATTAAATCTCATCATC
CTTATGATGATAGTGCAGTGCATGAATATATTTTTCCAAATAGGATATGATTCGTCGAGTAGCTTCACGT
AATCCGTTTTCTTCAATCACCATTTCGAACTGCAATTTTTTTTTTGGATTTTTGTAACAATATTGTCATA
AATTGTGATTTTGATATTTTGCGTAGAGCATCAGAACCTTTCTGCTTTGAATTTTAATGGGATTAAAAAT
TATAAAAAACTTGCACCCTAATTAAAGCGCCAACTTTATTATACATAGTTGATAATTCGATGGTATCAGC
TCACTCAAAGGCGGTAATACGGTTATCCACAGAATCAGGGGATAACGCAGGAAAGAACATGTGAGCAAAA
GGCCAGCAAAAGACCAGGAACCGTAAAAAGGCCGCGTTGCTGGCGTTTTTCCATAGGCTCCGCCCCCCTG
ACGAGCATCACAAAAATCGACGCTCAAGTCAGAGGTGGCGAAACCCGACAGGACTATAAAGATACCAGGC
GTTTCCCCCTGGAAGCTCCCTCGTGCGCTCTCCTGTTCCGACCCTGCCGCTTACCGGATACCTGTCCGCC
TTTCTCCCTTCGGGAAGCGTGGCGCTTTCTCATAGCTCACGCTGTAGGTATCTCAGTTCGGTGTAGGTCG
TTCGCTCCAAGCTGGGCTGTGTGCACGAACCCCCCGTTCAGCCCGACCGCTGCGCCTTATCCGGTAACTA
TCGTCTTGAGTCCAACCCGGTAAGACACGACTTATCGCCACTGGCAGCAGCCACTGGTAACAGGATTAGC
AGAGCGAGGTATGTAGGCGGTGCTACAGAGTTCTTGAAGTGGTGGCCTAACTACGGCTACACTAGAAGGA
CAGTATTTGGTATCTGCGCTCTGCTGAAGCCAGTTACCTTCGGAAAAAGAGTTGGTAGCTCTTGATCCGG
CAAACAAACCACCGCTGGTAGCGGTGGTTTTTTTGTTTGCAAGCAGCAGATTACGCGCAGAAAAAAAGGA
TCTCAAGAAGATCCTTTGATCTTTTCTACGGGGTCTGACGCTCAGTGGAACGAAAACTCACGTTAAGGGA
TTTTGGTCATGAGATTATCAAAAAGGATCTTCACCTAGATCCTTTTAAATTAAAAATGAAGTTTTAAATC
AATCTAAAGTATATATGAGTAAACTTGGTCTGACAGTTACCAATGCTTAATCAGTGAGGCACCTATCTCA
GCGATCTGTCTATTTCGTTCATCCATAGTTGCCTGACTCCCCGTCGTGTAGATAACTACGATACGGGAGG
GCTTACCATCTGGCCCCAGTGCTGCAATGATACCGCGAGACCCACGCTCACCGGCTCCAGATTTATCAGC
AATAAACCAGCCAGCCGGAAGGGCCGAGCGCAGAAGTGGTCCTGCAACTTTATCCGCCTCCATCCAGTCT
ATTAATTGTTGCCGGGAAGCTAGAGTAAGTAGTTCGCCAGTTAATAGTTTGCGCAACGTTGTTGCCATTG
CTACAGGCATCGTGGTGTCACGCTCGTCGTTTGGTATGGCTTCATTCAGCTCCGGTTCCCAACGATCAAG
GCGAGTTACATGATCCCCCATGTTGTGCAAAAAAGCGGTTAGCTCCTTCGGTCCTCCGATCGTTGTCAGA
AGTAAGTTGGCCGCAGTGTTATCACTCATGGTTATGGCAGCACTGCATAATTCTCTTACTGTCATGCCAT
CCGTAAGATGCTTTTCTGTGACTGGTGAGTACTCAACCAAGTCATTCTGAGAATAGTGTATGCGGCGACC
GAGTTGCTCTTGCCCGGCGTCAATACGGGATAATACCGCGCCACATAGCAGAACTTTAAAAGTGCTCATC
ATTGGAAAACGTTCTTCGGGGCGAAAACTCTCAAGGATCTTACCGCTGTTGAGATCCAGTTCGATGTAAC
CCACTCGTGCACCCAACTGATCTTCAGCATCTTTTACTTTCACCAGCGTTTCTGGGTGAGCAAAAACAGG
AAGGCAAAATGCCGCAAAAAAGGGAATAAGGGCGACACGGAAATGTTGAATACTCATACTCTTCCTTTTT
CAATATTATTGAAGCATTTATCAGGGTTATTGTCTCATGAGCGGATACATATTTGAATGTATTTAGAAAA
ATAAACAAATAGGGGTTCCGCGCACATTTCCCCGAAAAGTGCCACCTGACGTCTAAGAAACCATTATTAT
CATGACATTAACCTATAAAAATAGGCGTATCACGAGGCCCTTTCGTCTCGCGCGTTTCGGTGATGACGGT
GAAAACCTCTGACACATGCAGCTCCCGGAGACGGTCACAGCTTGTCTGTAAGCGGATGCCGGGAGCAGAC
AAGCCCGTCAGGGCGCGTCAGCGGGTGTTGGCGGGTGTCGGGGCTGGCTTAACTATGCGGCATCAGAGCA
GATTGTACTGAGAGTGCACCATATGCGGTGTGAAATACCGCACAGATGCGTAAGGAGAAAATACCGCATC
AGGCGCCATTCGCCATTCAGGCTGCGCAACTGTTGGGAAGGGCGATCGGTGCGGGCCTCTTCGCTATTAC
GCCAGCTGGCGAAAGGGGGATGTGCTGCAAGGCGATTAAGTTGGGTAACGCCAGGGATCCGCCAAGCTAT
CAACTTTGTATAGAAAAGTTG
