>Addgene plasmid #30539 | pCFJ352 | addgene partial sequence | sequence record 35503 | 30539 with M13-rev (5' CAGGAAACAGCTATGACC 3')
GACTCACTAGTGGGCAGATCTTCGAATGCATCGCGCGCACCGTACGTCTCGAGGAATTCCTGCAGGATAT
CTGGATCCACGAAGCTTCCCATGGTGACGTCACCGGTTCTAGATACCTAGGTGAGCTCTGGTACCCTCTA
GTCAAGGCCTTAAGTGAGTCGTATTACGGACTGGCCGTCGTTTTACACCCGTGCAGTTGAAATTGAAAAT
GAGTTAAAGTTGGAGTTTTTATTGAAAACAGATTTCCGTGTGATTAGTGTTTTTAGCGAGTGTGACAGGA
CAGCGAAAAAATATAGAAACAAGGGGGGAACTGAAAAGCTTAGGAATGCATTGAACATGAGAAGGGGAAG
GGGAAGGAACAAACTAGACAGGAATTATTGGAATTTAATCACATTTGGAGTTTTTTTTCTATTCGACAGA
ATAATTATCCAGAACATTTTTGTATTAAATATTTATGCATCATATGAGTAGTCGGCTTTGTTGTGCATGA
CGAGTTTGTTATCGACGAAATAGAAGCTGTCAGAACGAGTCTCGTTTGGATTGTTGATCATGTCGTCCAC
TGAAAAAGAGATTAGTCTTTTGAATTGTACTTTTTAGAATAATGACTCACTGAGTTGTTGAGAGAGTTGA
GGGAACTCATAGATATGTTCACAGTTGTTTCGTGAATTCGGAATACAGAATCCGAATTCAAAGTCAAAAC
ACTTCAGAAGGCGATCTTTGAAGAAGTGACGTTCGATCATTCGGAAATGATGGATTGGGATGTCTCCTAC
TTTGAATTCCACAGTTGCTCCGACCGTTTTGAGTTTCAAAAAGTTTGGAGCAAATCTATAACGCACGTAT
CTTGCCGACTCCTGTGGCGACTCATCATTCTCCTGATCGTTCTCCGGTTTGGCGATCTCGAAAAGCACTT
GCTCAGTGTCCAGATC
